Addgene plasmid #144604: TFORF3128
Purpose: Lentiviral vector for overexpressing transcription factor ORFs with unique 24-bp barcodes. Barcodes facilitate identification of transcription factors in pooled screens.
Depositing lab: Feng Zhang. Depositing organization: Broad Institute. Publication: A transcription factor atlas of directed differentiation. Joung J, Ma S, Tay T, Geiger-Schuller KR, Kirchgatterer PC, Verdine VK, Guo B, Arias-Garcia MA, Allen WE, Singh A, Kuksenko O, Abudayyeh OO, Gootenberg JS, Fu Z, Macrae RK, Buenrostro JD, Regev A, Zhang F. Cell. 2023 Jan 5;186(1):209-229.e26. doi: 10.1016/j.cell.2022.11.026. PubMed 36608654.
Backbone
  Vector backbone: pLX_TRC317
  Backbone manufacturer: Broad Institute Genetic Perturbation Platform
  Backbone size w/o insert (bp): 8264
  Vector type: Mammalian Expression, Lentiviral
  Selectable markers: Puromycin
Growth in bacteria
  Bacterial resistance: Ampicillin, 100 μg/mL
  Growth temperature: 37°C
  Growth strain: NEB Stable
  Copy number: High Copy
Gene/Insert
  Gene/Insert name: IRF5
  Species: H. sapiens (human)
  Insert size (bp): 1700
  Entrez Gene: IRF5 (a.k.a. SLEB10)
  Promoter: EF1a
  Tag / fusion protein: V5 (C terminal on insert)
  Cloning method: Gateway Cloning
  Sequencing primers: 5′ GGGTGGAGACTGAAGTTAGGCCAG; 3′ CACATAGCGTAAAAGGAGCAACATAG
Resource information
  A portion of this plasmid was derived from a plasmid made by: Broad Institute Genetic Perturbation Platform
Terms and licenses: Academic/Nonprofit Terms; Industry Terms: Not Available to Industry
Depositor comments: NM_032643.4 Please test multiple small colonies in case of plasmid recombination. To make this collection available in a timely manner, a portion of this collection was not fully sequenced by Addgene. If an Addgene verified full plasmid sequence is not available, please contact us prior to placing an order to request the full sequence.
How to cite: TFORF3128 was a gift from Feng Zhang (Addgene plasmid # 144604 ; http://n2t.net/addgene:144604 ; RRID:Addgene_144604)
