[The description below was written by a language model from this plasmid's Addgene catalogue record and pLannotate feature annotations shown in this document.]
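Description:
TFORF3128 is a third-generation-style, self-inactivating lentiviral expression plasmid built on the pLX_TRC317 backbone, and is one member of a barcoded library for overexpressing human transcription factor open reading frames. It is propagated in E. coli through a high-copy ColE1/pUC-type origin with ampicillin resistance (β-lactamase), and it also carries an f1 origin. The depositor notes that the plasmid can recombine, as is common for vectors with repeated LTR sequences. The sequenced record is about 10 kb, consistent with the stated backbone and insert sizes.

The payload is the human IRF5 coding sequence, an interferon regulatory factor involved in type I interferon and inflammatory cytokine induction downstream of endosomal Toll-like receptors. It was introduced by Gateway cloning, so it is flanked by attB1 and attB2 sites. The EF-1α promoter drives the ORF, which continues across attB2 into a C-terminal V5 epitope tag for detection. A WPRE follows to boost transcript stability and expression. According to the catalogue entry, each library construct carries a unique 24-bp barcode that identifies the transcription factor in pooled screens. The barcode is not annotated in the feature table, so its position cannot be given from the record.

The viral elements comprise an RSV promoter fused to a truncated HIV-1 5' LTR, the Ψ packaging signal with a partial gag sequence, the RRE, a cPPT/CTS and a ΔU3 3' LTR. Upstream of the EF-1α cassette, an SV40 promoter drives puromycin N-acetyltransferase for selection of transduced mammalian cells. The construct is intended for packaging into lentivirus and for single or pooled IRF5 overexpression, for example in directed differentiation screens.
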