Features (pLannotate 1.2.2; 34 found; start..end, strand, type, name):
      1..1179    +  promoter       EF-1α promoter: strong constitutive promoter for human elongation factor EF-1α
   1200..1217    +  protein_bind   attB1 (fragment): mutant version of attB; core recombination site for the Gateway® BP reaction BP Clonase™
   1223..2716    +  CDS            IRF5: IRF5_HUMAN - Experimental evidence at protein level: Swiss-Prot protein existence level 1. Transcription factor that plays a critical role in innate immunity by activating expression of type I interferon (IFN) IFNA and INFB and inflammatory cytokines downstream of endolysosomal toll-like receptors TLR7, TLR8 and TLR9 (PubMed:11303025, PubMed:15695821, PubMed:22412986, PubMed:25326418, PubMed:32433612). Regulates the transcription of type I IFN genes (IFN-alpha and IFN-beta) and IFN- stimulated genes (ISG) by binding to an interferon-stimulated response element (ISRE) in their promoters (By sim
   2718..2742    -  protein_bind   attB2: mutant version of attB; recombination site for the Gateway® BP reaction BP Clonase™
   2750..2791    +  CDS            V5 tag: epitope tag from simian virus 5
   2807..2860    +  promoter       U6 promoter (fragment): RNA polymerase III promoter for human U6 snRNA
   2902..3490    +  misc_feature   WPRE: woodchuck hepatitis virus posttranscriptional regulatory element
   3541..3560    +  misc_feature   cPPT/CTS (fragment): central polypurine tract and central termination sequence of HIV-1
   3562..3795    +  LTR            3' LTR (ΔU3): self-inactivating 3' long terminal repeat (LTR) from HIV-1
   3873..3994    +  polyA_signal   SV40 poly(A) signal: SV40 polyadenylation signal
   4034..4169    +  rep_origin     SV40 ori: SV40 origin of replication
   4190..4208    -  promoter       T7 promoter: promoter for bacteriophage T7 RNA polymerase
   4216..4371    +  CDS            lacZα (fragment): LacZα fragment of β-galactosidase; lacZ fragment
   4376..4804    +  rep_origin     f1 ori (sequence partly withheld): f1 bacteriophage origin of replication; arrow indicates direction of (+) strand synthesis
   4857..4961    +  promoter       AmpR promoter: bla
   4962..5822    +  CDS            AmpR: β-lactamase; bla; confers resistance to ampicillin, carbenicillin, and related antibiotics
   5993..6581    +  rep_origin     ori: high-copy-number ColE1/pMB1/pBR322/pUC origin of replication
   6764..6856    +  CDS            lacI (fragment): lac repressor; lacI; The lac repressor binds to the lac operator to inhibit transcription in E. coli. This inhibition can be relieved by adding lactose or isopropyl-β-D-thiogalactopyranoside (IPTG).
   6869..6890    +  protein_bind   CAP binding site: CAP binding activates transcription in the presence of cAMP. E. coli catabolite activator protein
   6905..6935    +  promoter       lac promoter: promoter for the E. coli lac operon
   6943..6959    +  protein_bind   lac operator: The lac repressor binds to the lac operator to inhibit transcription in E. coli. This inhibition can be relieved by adding lactose or isopropyl-β-D-thiogalactopyranoside (IPTG). lac repressor encoded by lacI
   7004..7022    +  promoter       T3 promoter: promoter for bacteriophage T3 RNA polymerase
   7050..7276    +  promoter       RSV promoter: Rous sarcoma virus enhancer/promoter
   7277..7457    +  LTR            5' LTR (truncated): truncated 5' long terminal repeat (LTR) from HIV-1
   7504..7629    +  misc_feature   HIV-1 Ψ: packaging signal of human immunodeficiency virus type 1
   7613..7976    +  CDS            HIV-1 gag (fragment): gag protein from human immunodeficiency virus 1; gag
   8122..8355    +  misc_feature   RRE: The Rev response element (RRE) of HIV-1 allows for Rev-dependent mRNA export from the nucleus to the cytoplasm.
   8732..8758    +  CDS            Rev (fragment): human immunodeficiency virus 1 (HIV-1) Rev protein; rev; enhances nuclear export of unspliced and incompletely spliced viral mRNAs
   8765..8788    +  promoter       SV40 promoter (fragment): SV40 early promoter
   8789..8860    +  promoter       SV40 promoter (fragment): SV40 enhancer and early promoter
   8884..9019    +  rep_origin     SV40 ori: SV40 origin of replication
   9065..9661    +  CDS            PuroR (fragment): puromycin N-acetyltransferase; pac from Streptomyces; confers resistance to puromycin
   9710..9827    +  misc_feature   cPPT/CTS: central polypurine tract and central termination sequence of HIV-1
   9892..9958    +  CDS            small t antigen (fragment): SV40 (simian virus 40) small t antigen
>Addgene plasmid #144604 | TFORF3128 | addgene full sequence | sequence record 346759 | Addgene NGS Result
GGCTCCGGTGCCCGTCAGTGGGCAGAGCGCACATCGCCCACAGTCCCCGAGAAGTTGGGGGGAGGGGTCG
GCAATTGAACCGGTGCCTAGAGAAGGTGGCGCGGGGTAAACTGGGAAAGTGATGTCGTGTACTGGCTCCG
CCTTTTTCCCGAGGGTGGGGGAGAACCGTATATAAGTGCAGTAGTCGCCGTGAACGTTCTTTTTCGCAAC
GGGTTTGCCGCCAGAACACAGGTAAGTGCCGTGTGTGGTTCCCGCGGGCCTGGCCTCTTTACGGGTTATG
GCCCTTGCGTGCCTTGAATTACTTCCACCTGGCTGCAGTACGTGATTCTTGATCCCGAGCTTCGGGTTGG
AAGTGGGTGGGAGAGTTCGAGGCCTTGCGCTTAAGGAGCCCCTTCGCCTCGTGCTTGAGTTGAGGCCTGG
CCTGGGCGCTGGGGCCGCCGCGTGCGAATCTGGTGGCACCTTCGCGCCTGTCTCGCTGCTTTCGATAAGT
CTCTAGCCATTTAAAATTTTTGATGACCTGCTGCGACGCTTTTTTTCTGGCAAGATAGTCTTGTAAATGC
GGGCCAAGATCTGCACACTGGTATTTCGGTTTTTGGGGCCGCGGGCGGCGACGGGGCCCGTGCGTCCCAG
CGCACATGTTCGGCGAGGCGGGGCCTGCGAGCGCGGCCACCGAGAATCGGACGGGGGTAGTCTCAAGCTG
GCCGGCCTGCTCTGGTGCCTGGCCTCGCGCCGCCGTGTATCGCCCCGCCCTGGGCGGCAAGGCTGGCCCG
GTCGGCACCAGTTGCGTGAGCGGAAAGATGGCCGCTTCCCGGCCCTGCTGCAGGGAGCTCAAAATGGAGG
ACGCGGCGCTCGGGAGAGCGGGCGGGTGAGTCACCCACACAAAGGAAAAGGGCCTTTCCGTCCTCAGCCG
TCGCTTCATGTGACTCCACGGAGTACCGGGCGCCGTCCAGGCACCTCGATTAGTTCTCGAGCTTTTGGAG
TACGTCGTCTTTAGGTTGGGGGGAGGGGTTTTATGCGATGGAGTTTCCCCACACTGAGTGGGTGGAGACT
GAAGTTAGGCCAGCTTGGCACTTGATGTAATTCTCCTTGGAATTTGCCCTTTTTGAGTTTGGATCTTGGT
TCATTCTCAAGCCTCAGACAGTGGTTCAAAGTTTTTTTCTTCCATTTCAGGTGTCGTGAGGCTAGCATCG
ATTGATCAACAAGTTTGTACAAAAAAGTTGGCATGAACCAGTCCATCCCAGTGGCTCCCACCCCACCCCG
CCGCGTGCGGCTGAAGCCCTGGCTGGTGGCCCAGGTGAACAGCTGCCAGTACCCAGGGCTTCAATGGGTC
AACGGGGAAAAGAAATTATTCTGCATCCCCTGGAGGCATGCCACAAGGCATGGTCCCAGCCAGGACGGAG
ATAACACCATCTTCAAGGCCTGGGCCAAGGAGACAGGGAAATACACCGAAGGCGTGGATGAAGCCGATCC
GGCCAAGTGGAAGGCCAACCTGCGCTGTGCCCTTAACAAGAGCCGGGACTTCCGCCTCATCTACGACGGG
CCCCGGGACATGCCACCTCAGCCCTACAAGATCTACGAGGTCTGCTCCAATGGCCCTGCTCCCACAGACT
CCCAGCCCCCTGAGGATTACTCTTTTGGTGCAGGAGAGGAGGAGGAAGAAGAGGAAGAGCTGCAGAGGAT
GTTGCCAAGCCTGAGCCTCACAGAGGATGTCAAGTGGCCGCCCACTCTGCAGCCGCCCACTCTGCGGCCG
CCTACTCTGCAGCCGCCCACTCTGCAGCCGCCCGTGGTGCTGGGTCCCCCTGCTCCAGACCCCAGCCCCC
TGGCTCCTCCCCCTGGCAACCCTGCTGGCTTCAGGGAGCTTCTCTCTGAGGTCCTGGAGCCTGGGCCCCT
GCCTGCCAGCCTGCCCCCTGCAGGCGAACAGCTCCTGCCAGACCTGCTGATCAGCCCCCACATGCTGCCT
CTGACCGACCTGGAGATCAAGTTTCAGTACCGGGGGCGGCCACCCCGGGCCCTCACCATCAGCAACCCCC
ATGGCTGCCGGCTCTTCTACAGCCAGCTGGAGGCCACCCAGGAGCAGGTGGAACTCTTCGGCCCCATAAG
CCTGGAGCAAGTGCGCTTCCCCAGCCCTGAGGACATCCCCAGTGACAAGCAGCGCTTCTACACGAACCAG
CTGCTGGATGTCCTGGACCGCGGGCTCATCCTCCAGCTACAGGGCCAGGACCTTTATGCCATCCGCCTGT
GTCAGTGCAAGGTGTTCTGGAGCGGGCCTTGTGCCTCAGCCCATGACTCATGCCCCAACCCCATCCAGCG
GGAGGTCAAGACCAAGCTTTTCAGCCTGGAGCATTTTCTCAATGAGCTCATCCTGTTCCAAAAGGGCCAG
ACCAACACCCCACCACCCTTCGAGATCTTCTTCTGCTTTGGGGAAGAATGGCCTGACCGCAAACCCCGAG
AGAAGAAGCTCATTACTGTACAGGTGGTGCCTGTAGCAGCTCGACTGCTGCTGGAGATGTTCTCAGGGGA
GCTATCTTGGTCAGCTGATAGTATCCGGCTACAGATCTCAAACCCAGACCTCAAAGACCGCATGGTGGAG
CAATTCAAGGAGCTCCATCACATCTGGCAGTCCCAGCAGCGGTTGCAGCCTGTGGCCCAGGCCCCTCCTG
GAGCAGGCCTTGGTGTTGGCCAGGGGCCCTGGCCTATGCACCCAGCTGGCATGCAATACCCAACTTTCTT
GTACAAAGTGGTTGATATCGGTAAGCCTATCCCTAACCCTCTCCTCGGTCTCGATTCTACGTAGTAATGA
ACTAGTCCGTAACTTGAAAGTATTTCGATTTCTTGGCTTTATATATCTTGTGGAAAGGACGAAACCTGCA
GTACTTAAGACTTAGGACGCGTTAAGTCGACAATCAACCTCTGGATTACAAAATTTGTGAAAGATTGACT
GGTATTCTTAACTATGTTGCTCCTTTTACGCTATGTGGATACGCTGCTTTAATGCCTTTGTATCATGCTA
TTGCTTCCCGTATGGCTTTCATTTTCTCCTCCTTGTATAAATCCTGGTTGCTGTCTCTTTATGAGGAGTT
GTGGCCCGTTGTCAGGCAACGTGGCGTGGTGTGCACTGTGTTTGCTGACGCAACCCCCACTGGTTGGGGC
ATTGCCACCACCTGTCAGCTCCTTTCCGGGACTTTCGCTTTCCCCCTCCCTATTGCCACGGCGGAACTCA
TCGCCGCCTGCCTTGCCCGCTGCTGGACAGGGGCTCGGCTGTTGGGCACTGACAATTCCGTGGTGTTGTC
GGGGAAATCATCGTCCTTTCCTTGGCTGCTCGCCTGTGTTGCCACCTGGATTCTGCGCGGGACGTCCTTC
TGCTACGTCCCTTCGGCCCTCAATCCAGCGGACCTTCCTTCCCGCGGCCTGCTGCCGGCTCTGCGGCCTC
TTCCGCGTCTTCGCCTTCGCCCTCAGACGAGTCGGATCTCCCTTTGGGCCGCCTCCCCGCGTCGACTTTA
AGACCAATGACTTACAAGGCAGCTGTAGATCTTAGCCACTTTTTAAAAGAAAAGGGGGGACTGGAAGGGC
TAATTCACTCCCAACGAAGACAAGATCTGCTTTTTGCTTGTACTGGGTCTCTCTGGTTAGACCAGATCTG
AGCCTGGGAGCTCTCTGGCTAACTAGGGAACCCACTGCTTAAGCCTCAATAAAGCTTGCCTTGAGTGCTT
CAAGTAGTGTGTGCCCGTCTGTTGTGTGACTCTGGTAACTAGAGATCCCTCAGACCCTTTTAGTCAGTGT
GGAAAATCTCTAGCAGTACGTATAGTAGTTCATGTCATCTTATTATTCAGTATTTATAACTTGCAAAGAA
ATGAATATCAGAGAGTGAGAGGAACTTGTTTATTGCAGCTTATAATGGTTACAAATAAAGCAATAGCATC
ACAAATTTCACAAATAAAGCATTTTTTTCACTGCATTCTAGTTGTGGTTTGTCCAAACTCATCAATGTAT
CTTATCATGTCTGGCTCTAGCTATCCCGCCCCTAACTCCGCCCATCCCGCCCCTAACTCCGCCCAGTTCC
GCCCATTCTCCGCCCCATGGCTGACTAATTTTTTTTATTTATGCAGAGGCCGAGGCCGCCTCGGCCTCTG
AGCTATTCCAGAAGTAGTGAGGAGGCTTTTTTGGAGGCCTAGGGACGTACCCAATTCGCCCTATAGTGAG
TCGTATTACGCGCGCTCACTGGCCGTCGTTTTACAACGTCGTGACTGGGAAAACCCTGGCGTTACCCAAC
TTAATCGCCTTGCAGCACATCCCCCTTTCGCCAGCTGGCGTAATAGCGAAGAGGCCCGCACCGATCGCCC
TTCCCAACAGTTGCGCAGCCTGAATGGCGAATGGG
[124 nt withheld, positions 4376-4499]
C
[91 nt withheld, positions 4501-4591]
A
[49 nt withheld, positions 4593-4641]
CCTTTGACGTTGGAGTCCACGTTCTTT
[37 nt withheld, positions 4669-4705]
ACCCTATCTCGGTCTATTCTTTTGATTTATAAGGGATTTTGCCGATTTCGGCCTATTGGTTAAAAAATGA
GCTGATTTAACAAAAATTTAACGCGAATTTTAACAAAATATTAACGCTTACAATTTAGGTGGCACTTTTC
GGGGAAATGTGCGCGGAACCCCTATTTGTTTATTTTTCTAAATACATTCAAATATGTATCCGCTCATGAG
ACAATAACCCTGATAAATGCTTCAATAATATTGAAAAAGGAAGAGTATGAGTATTCAACATTTCCGTGTC
GCCCTTATTCCCTTTTTTGCGGCATTTTGCCTTCCTGTTTTTGCTCACCCAGAAACGCTGGTGAAAGTAA
AAGATGCTGAAGATCAGTTGGGTGCACGAGTGGGTTACATCGAACTGGATCTCAACAGCGGTAAGATCCT
TGAGAGTTTTCGCCCCGAAGAACGTTTTCCAATGATGAGCACTTTTAAAGTTCTGCTATGTGGCGCGGTA
TTATCCCGTATTGACGCCGGGCAAGAGCAACTCGGTCGCCGCATACACTATTCTCAGAATGACTTGGTTG
AGTACTCACCAGTCACAGAAAAGCATCTTACGGATGGCATGACAGTAAGAGAATTATGCAGTGCTGCCAT
AACCATGAGTGATAACACTGCGGCCAACTTACTTCTGACAACGATCGGAGGACCGAAGGAGCTAACCGCT
TTTTTGCACAACATGGGGGATCATGTAACTCGCCTTGATCGTTGGGAACCGGAGCTGAATGAAGCCATAC
CAAACGACGAGCGTGACACCACGATGCCTGTAGCAATGGCAACAACGTTGCGCAAACTATTAACTGGCGA
ACTACTTACTCTAGCTTCCCGGCAACAATTAATAGACTGGATGGAGGCGGATAAAGTTGCAGGACCACTT
CTGCGCTCGGCCCTTCCGGCTGGCTGGTTTATTGCTGATAAATCTGGAGCCGGTGAGCGTGGGTCTCGCG
GTATCATTGCAGCACTGGGGCCAGATGGTAAGCCCTCCCGTATCGTAGTTATCTACACGACGGGGAGTCA
GGCAACTATGGATGAACGAAATAGACAGATCGCTGAGATAGGTGCCTCACTGATTAAGCATTGGTAACTG
TCAGACCAAGTTTACTCATATATACTTTAGATTGATTTAAAACTTCATTTTTAATTTAAAAGGATCTAGG
TGAAGATCCTTTTTGATAATCTCATGACCAAAATCCCTTAACGTGAGTTTTCGTTCCACTGAGCGTCAGA
CCCCGTAGAAAAGATCAAAGGATCTTCTTGAGATCCTTTTTTTCTGCGCGTAATCTGCTGCTTGCAAACA
AAAAAACCACCGCTACCAGCGGTGGTTTGTTTGCCGGATCAAGAGCTACCAACTCTTTTTCCGAAGGTAA
CTGGCTTCAGCAGAGCGCAGATACCAAATACTGTTCTTCTAGTGTAGCCGTAGTTAGGCCACCACTTCAA
GAACTCTGTAGCACCGCCTACATACCTCGCTCTGCTAATCCTGTTACCAGTGGCTGCTGCCAGTGGCGAT
AAGTCGTGTCTTACCGGGTTGGACTCAAGACGATAGTTACCGGATAAGGCGCAGCGGTCGGGCTGAACGG
GGGGTTCGTGCACACAGCCCAGCTTGGAGCGAACGACCTACACCGAACTGAGATACCTACAGCGTGAGCT
ATGAGAAAGCGCCACGCTTCCCGAAGGGAGAAAGGCGGACAGGTATCCGGTAAGCGGCAGGGTCGGAACA
GGAGAGCGCACGAGGGAGCTTCCAGGGGGAAACGCCTGGTATCTTTATAGTCCTGTCGGGTTTCGCCACC
TCTGACTTGAGCGTCGATTTTTGTGATGCTCGTCAGGGGGGCGGAGCCTATGGAAAAACGCCAGCAACGC
GGCCTTTTTACGGTTCCTGGCCTTTTGCTGGCCTTTTGCTCACATGTTCTTTCCTGCGTTATCCCCTGAT
TCTGTGGATAACCGTATTACCGCCTTTGAGTGAGCTGATACCGCTCGCCGCAGCCGAACGACCGAGCGCA
GCGAGTCAGTGAGCGAGGAAGCGGAAGAGCGCCCAATACGCAAACCGCCTCTCCCCGCGCGTTGGCCGAT
TCATTAATGCAGCTGGCACGACAGGTTTCCCGACTGGAAAGCGGGCAGTGAGCGCAACGCAATTAATGTG
AGTTAGCTCACTCATTAGGCACCCCAGGCTTTACACTTTATGCTTCCGGCTCGTATGTTGTGTGGAATTG
TGAGCGGATAACAATTTCACACAGGAAACAGCTATGACCATGATTACGCCAAGCGCGCAATTAACCCTCA
CTAAAGGGAACAAAAGCTGGAGCTGCAAGCTTAATGTAGTCTTATGCAATACTCTTGTAGTCTTGCAACA
TGGTAACGATGAGTTAGCAACATGCCTTACAAGGAGAGAAAAAGCACCGTGCATGCCGATTGGTGGAAGT
AAGGTGGTACGATCGTGCCTTATTAGGAAGGCAACAGACGGGTCTGACATGGATTGGACGAACCACTGAA
TTGCCGCATTGCAGAGATATTGTATTTAAGTGCCTAGCTCGATACATAAACGGGTCTCTCTGGTTAGACC
AGATCTGAGCCTGGGAGCTCTCTGGCTAACTAGGGAACCCACTGCTTAAGCCTCAATAAAGCTTGCCTTG
AGTGCTTCAAGTAGTGTGTGCCCGTCTGTTGTGTGACTCTGGTAACTAGAGATCCCTCAGACCCTTTTAG
TCAGTGTGGAAAATCTCTAGCAGTGGCGCCCGAACAGGGACTTGAAAGCGAAAGGGAAACCAGAGGAGCT
CTCTCGACGCAGGACTCGGCTTGCTGAAGCGCGCACGGCAAGAGGCGAGGGGCGGCGACTGGTGAGTACG
CCAAAAATTTTGACTAGCGGAGGCTAGAAGGAGAGAGATGGGTGCGAGAGCGTCAGTATTAAGCGGGGGA
GAATTAGATCGCGATGGGAAAAAATTCGGTTAAGGCCAGGGGGAAAGAAAAAATATAAATTAAAACATAT
AGTATGGGCAAGCAGGGAGCTAGAACGATTCGCAGTTAATCCTGGCCTGTTAGAAACATCAGAAGGCTGT
AGACAAATACTGGGACAGCTACAACCATCCCTTCAGACAGGATCAGAAGAACTTAGATCATTATATAATA
CAGTAGCAACCCTCTATTGTGTGCATCAAAGGATAGAGATAAAAGACACCAAGGAAGCTTTAGACAAGAT
AGAGGAAGAGCAAAACAAAAGTAAGACCACCGCACAGCAAGCGGCCGCTGATCTTCAGACCTGGAGGAGG
AGATATGAGGGACAATTGGAGAAGTGAATTATATAAATATAAAGTAGTAAAAATTGAACCATTAGGAGTA
GCACCCACCAAGGCAAAGAGAAGAGTGGTGCAGAGAGAAAAAAGAGCAGTGGGAATAGGAGCTTTGTTCC
TTGGGTTCTTGGGAGCAGCAGGAAGCACTATGGGCGCAGCGTCAATGACGCTGACGGTACAGGCCAGACA
ATTATTGTCTGGTATAGTGCAGCAGCAGAACAATTTGCTGAGGGCTATTGAGGCGCAACAGCATCTGTTG
CAACTCACAGTCTGGGGCATCAAGCAGCTCCAGGCAAGAATCCTGGCTGTGGAAAGATACCTAAAGGATC
AACAGCTCCTGGGGATTTGGGGTTGCTCTGGAAAACTCATTTGCACCACTGCTGTGCCTTGGAATGCTAG
TTGGAGTAATAAATCTCTGGAACAGATTTGGAATCACACGACCTGGATGGAGTGGGACAGAGAAATTAAC
AATTACACAAGCTTAATACACTCCTTAATTGAAGAATCGCAAAACCAGCAAGAAAAGAATGAACAAGAAT
TATTGGAATTAGATAAATGGGCAAGTTTGTGGAATTGGTTTAACATAACAAATTGGCTGTGGTATATAAA
ATTATTCATAATGATAGTAGGAGGCTTGGTAGGTTTAAGAATAGTTTTTGCTGTACTTTCTATAGTGAAT
AGAGTTAGGCAGGGATATTCACCATTATCGTTTCAGACCCACCTCCCAACCCCGAGGGGACCCATGCATT
GCATCTCAATTAGTCAGCAACCAGGTGTGGAAAGTCCCCAGGCTCCCCAGCAGGCAGAAGTATGCAAAGC
ATGCGTCTCAATTAGTCAGCAACCATAGTCCCGCCCCTAACTCCGCCCATCCCGCCCCTAACTCCGCCCA
GTTCCGCCCATTCTCCGCCCCATGGCTGACTAATTTTTTTTATTTATGCAGAGGCCGAGGCCGCCTCGGC
CTCTGAGCTATTCCAGAAGTAGTGAGGAGGCTTTTTTGGAGGCCTAGGCTTTTGCAAAAAGCTTTCTAGA
GGTACCACCGGAGCTTACCATGACCGAGTACAAGCCCACGGTGCGCCTCGCCACCCGCGACGACGTCCCC
AGGGCCGTACGCACCCTCGCCGCCGCGTTCGCCGACTACCCCGCCACGCGCCACACCGTCGATCCGGACC
GCCACATCGAGCGGGTCACCGAGCTGCAAGAACTCTTCCTCACGCGCGTCGGGCTCGACATCGGCAAGGT
GTGGGTCGCGGACGACGGCGCCGCCGTGGCGGTCTGGACCACGCCGGAGAGCGTCGAAGCGGGGGCGGTG
TTCGCCGAGATCGGCCCGCGCATGGCCGAGTTGAGCGGTTCCCGGCTGGCCGCGCAGCAACAGATGGAAG
GCCTCCTGGCGCCGCACCGGCCCAAGGAGCCCGCGTGGTTCCTGGCCACCGTCGGCGTCTCGCCCGACCA
CCAGGGCAAGGGTCTGGGCAGCGCCGTCGTGCTCCCCGGAGTGGAGGCGGCCGAGCGCGCCGGGGTGCCC
GCCTTCCTGGAGACCTCCGCGCCCCGCAACCTCCCCTTCTACGAGCGGCTCGGCTTCACCGTCACCGCCG
ACGTCGAGGTGCCCGAAGGACCGCGCACCTGGTGCATGACCCGCAAGCCCGGTGCCAGTTAACGAATTCT
AGATCTTGAGACAAATGGCAGTATTCATCCACAATTTTAAAAGAAAAGGGGGGATTGGGGGGTACAGTGC
AGGGGAAAGAATAGTAGACATAATAGCAACAGACATACAAACTAAAGAATTACAAAAACAAATTACAAAA
ATTCAAAATTTTCGGGTTTATTACAGGGACAGCAGAGATCCACTTTGGCGCCGGCTCGAGGCCTGCAGGT
GCAAAGATGGATAAAGTTTTAAACAGAGAGGAATCTTTGCAGCTAATGGACCTTCTAGGTCTTGAAAGGA
GTGGGAATT
