>Addgene plasmid #144604 | TFORF3128 | depositor partial sequence | sequence record 285927 | Insert
ATCGATTGATCAACAAGTTTGTACAAAAAAGTTGGCATGAACCAGTCCATCCCAGTGGCTCCCACCCCAC
CCCGCCGCGTGCGGCTGAAGCCCTGGCTGGTGGCCCAGGTGAACAGCTGCCAGTACCCAGGGCTTCAATG
GGTCAACGGGGAAAAGAAATTATTCTGCATCCCCTGGAGGCATGCCACAAGGCATGGTCCCAGCCAGGAC
GGAGATAACACCATCTTCAAGGCCTGGGCCAAGGAGACAGGGAAATACACCGAAGGCGTGGATGAAGCCG
ATCCGGCCAAGTGGAAGGCCAACCTGCGCTGTGCCCTTAACAAGAGCCGGGACTTCCGCCTCATCTACGA
CGGGCCCCGGGACATGCCACCTCAGCCCTACAAGATCTACGAGGTCTGCTCCAATGGCCCTGCTCCCACA
GACTCCCAGCCCCCTGAGGATTACTCTTTTGGTGCAGGAGAGGAGGAGGAAGAAGAGGAAGAGCTGCAGA
GGATGTTGCCAAGCCTGAGCCTCACAGAGGATGTCAAGTGGCCGCCCACTCTGCAGCCGCCCACTCTGCG
GCCGCCTACTCTGCAGCCGCCCACTCTGCAGCCGCCCGTGGTGCTGGGTCCCCCTGCTCCAGACCCCAGC
CCCCTGGCTCCTCCCCCTGGCAACCCTGCTGGCTTCAGGGAGCTTCTCTCTGAGGTCCTGGAGCCTGGGC
CCCTGCCTGCCAGCCTGCCCCCTGCAGGCGAACAGCTCCTGCCAGACCTGCTGATCAGCCCCCACATGCT
GCCTCTGACCGACCTGGAGATCAAGTTTCAGTACCGGGGGCGGCCACCCCGGGCCCTCACCATCAGCAAC
CCCCATGGCTGCCGGCTCTTCTACAGCCAGCTGGAGGCCACCCAGGAGCAGGTGGAACTCTTCGGCCCCA
TAAGCCTGGAGCAAGTGCGCTTCCCCAGCCCTGAGGACATCCCCAGTGACAAGCAGCGCTTCTACACGAA
CCAGCTGCTGGATGTCCTGGACCGCGGGCTCATCCTCCAGCTACAGGGCCAGGACCTTTATGCCATCCGC
CTGTGTCAGTGCAAGGTGTTCTGGAGCGGGCCTTGTGCCTCAGCCCATGACTCATGCCCCAACCCCATCC
AGCGGGAGGTCAAGACCAAGCTTTTCAGCCTGGAGCATTTTCTCAATGAGCTCATCCTGTTCCAAAAGGG
CCAGACCAACACCCCACCACCCTTCGAGATCTTCTTCTGCTTTGGGGAAGAATGGCCTGACCGCAAACCC
CGAGAGAAGAAGCTCATTACTGTACAGGTGGTGCCTGTAGCAGCTCGACTGCTGCTGGAGATGTTCTCAG
GGGAGCTATCTTGGTCAGCTGATAGTATCCGGCTACAGATCTCAAACCCAGACCTCAAAGACCGCATGGT
GGAGCAATTCAAGGAGCTCCATCACATCTGGCAGTCCCAGCAGCGGTTGCAGCCTGTGGCCCAGGCCCCT
CCTGGAGCAGGCCTTGGTGTTGGCCAGGGGCCCTGGCCTATGCACCCAGCTGGCATGCAATACCCAACTT
TCTTGTACAAAGTGGTTGATATCGGTAAGCCTATCCCTAACCCTCTCCTCGGTCTCGATTCTACGTAGTA
ATGAACTAGTCCGTAACTTGAAAGTATTTCGATTTCTTGGCTTTATATATCTTGTGGAAAGGACGAAACC
TGCAGTACTTAAGACTTAGG
