>Addgene plasmid #144604 | TFORF3128 | depositor partial sequence | sequence record 285928 | Barcode
AACCTGCAGTACTTAAGACTTAGG
